Addgene plasmid #175312: pH6HTC_mdHUR-Halo
Purpose: Production of HaloTag fusion protein
Depositing lab: Claudia Kutter. Depositing organization: Karolinska Institutet. Publication: Large-scale identification of RBP-RNA interactions by RAPseq refines essentials of post-transcriptional gene regulation. Atanasoai I, Papavasileiou S, Preiß N, Kutter C. bioRxiv 2021.11.08.467743 10.1101/2021.11.08.467743.
Backbone
  Vector backbone: pH6HTC_minus_cer-region
  Vector type: Bacterial Expression ; Cell Free Expression
Growth in bacteria
  Bacterial resistance: Ampicillin, 100 μg/mL
  Growth temperature: 37°C
  Growth strain: DH5alpha
  Copy number: High Copy
Gene/Insert
  Gene/Insert name: HUR (alt name: ELAVL1)
  Species: M. domestica (opossum)
  Tag / fusion protein: HaloTag-6xHis (C terminal on backbone)
  Cloning method: Gibson Cloning
Terms and licenses: Academic/Nonprofit Terms; Industry Terms: Not Available to Industry
Depositor comments: Please visit https://doi.org/10.1101/2021.11.08.467743 for bioRxiv preprint.
How to cite: pH6HTC_mdHUR-Halo was a gift from Claudia Kutter (Addgene plasmid # 175312 ; http://n2t.net/addgene:175312 ; RRID:Addgene_175312)
