[The description below was written by a language model from this plasmid's Addgene catalogue record and pLannotate feature annotations shown in this document.]
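Description:
pH6HTC_mdHUR-Halo is a 4,460 nt bacterial and cell-free expression plasmid built on a pH6HTC backbone from which the cer region has been removed. It is propagated in E. coli through a high-copy ColE1/pUC-type origin and selected with ampicillin via the β-lactamase gene under its own promoter. rrnB T1 and T2 terminators lie upstream of the expression cassette, where they insulate it from read-through transcription coming from the rest of the plasmid. The annotation also picks up a short AmpR promoter fragment and a partial Tn5 transposase fragment. These appear to be backbone remnants, and the record assigns them no function.

The payload is the coding sequence of HUR (ELAVL1) from the opossum Monodelphis domestica, inserted by Gibson cloning. The automated annotation labels it by similarity to the human ELAVL1 protein, an RNA-binding protein that recognises poly-U and AU-rich elements in mRNA 3' UTRs and stabilises its targets. Transcription is driven by a T7 promoter and ends at a T7 terminator, so expression requires T7 RNA polymerase, either in a suitable bacterial host or in a cell-free system. The HUR open reading frame is followed by a TEV protease cleavage site and then HaloTag, a modified dehalogenase that bonds covalently to chloroalkane ligands. According to the catalogue entry a C-terminal 6xHis tag follows, although it is not separately annotated in the feature table.

The stated purpose is production of the HaloTag fusion protein. The tag allows covalent capture on chloroalkane supports, the TEV site allows the HUR moiety to be released, and the His tag offers metal-affinity purification. The associated publication concerns large-scale identification of interactions between RNA-binding proteins and RNA.
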