Features (pLannotate 1.2.2; 12 found; start..end, strand, type, name):
     34..61      +  terminator     rrnB T2 terminator: transcription terminator T2 from the E. coli rrnB gene
     80..123     +  promoter       AmpR promoter (fragment): bla
    143..161     +  promoter       T7 promoter: promoter for bacteriophage T7 RNA polymerase
    231..1205    +  CDS            ELAVL1: ELAV1_HUMAN - Also known as HUR. Experimental evidence at protein level: Swiss-Prot protein existence level 1. RNA-binding protein that binds to the 3'-UTR region of mRNAs and increases their stability (PubMed:14517288, PubMed:18285462, PubMed:31358969). Involved in embryonic stem cells (ESCs) differentiation: preferentially binds mRNAs that are not methylated by N6-methyladenosine (m6A), stabilizing them, promoting ESCs differentiation (By similarity). Binds to poly-U elements and AU-rich elements (AREs) in the 3'-UTR of target mRNAs (PubMed:8626503, PubMed:17632515, PubMed:18285462, PubMed:2
   1248..1268    +  CDS            TEV site: tobacco etch virus (TEV) protease recognition and cleavage site
   1284..2167    +  CDS            HaloTag® (fragment): modified bacterial dehalogenase that forms covalent bonds with chloroalkane derivatives
   2211..2258    +  terminator     T7 terminator: transcription terminator for bacteriophage T7 RNA polymerase
   2268..2444    -  CDS            tnpA (fragment): TN5P_ECOLX - Also known as tnp. Experimental evidence at protein level: Swiss-Prot protein existence level 1. Mediates transposition of transposon Tn5 by a 'cut and paste' mechanism. First, the monomeric transposase binds the 19 bp inverted DNA repeats flanking the transposon. Then, dimerization of the DNA- bound transposase creates a synaptic DNA complex. After nicking of the first DNA strand, excision of the transposon proceeds through a series of intermediates. The transposase then mediates the insertion of the transposon at a new site by strand transfer. The activity of the wild- type tran
   2487..2591    +  promoter       AmpR promoter: bla
   2592..3452    +  CDS            AmpR: β-lactamase; bla; confers resistance to ampicillin, carbenicillin, and related antibiotics
   3610..4198    -  rep_origin     ori: high-copy-number ColE1/pMB1/pBR322/pUC origin of replication
   4316..4402    +  terminator     rrnB T1 terminator: Escherichia coli rrnB; transcription terminator T1 from the E. coli rrnB gene
>Addgene plasmid #175312 | pH6HTC_mdHUR-Halo | addgene full sequence | sequence record 345493 | Addgene NGS Result
GCCCGCCATAAACTGCCAGGCATCAAATTAAGCAGAAGGCCATCCTGACGGATGGCCTTTTTGCGTTTCT
ACAAACTCTTTTGTTTATTTTTCTAAATACATTCAAATATGTATCCGCTCATGGATCTCGATCCCGCGAA
ATTAATACGACTCACTATAGGGTATTTTAACTTTACTAAGGAGCGATCGCTTCCGAATTCCTACCGCGGA
TATCTAGAGCCACCATGGCGTCTAATGGTTATGAAGACCACATGGCTGAAGATTGCAGGGATGATATCGG
TAGAACGAATTTAATTGTCAACTACCTCCCTCAGAATATGACACAGGATGAATTGCGAAGTTTGTTTAGC
AGTATTGGTGAAGTTGAATCTGCAAAACTTATTCGTGATAAAGTAGCAGGACACAGCTTAGGCTATGGCT
TTGTGAATTACGTGACTGCAAAAGATGCCGAAAGAGCAATAAACACACTGAATGGCCTGAGACTCCAGTC
AAAAACCATTAAGGTATCCTATGCTCGACCAAGCTCAGAAGTTATCAAAGATGCCAATTTGTATATTAGT
GGACTCCCAAGGACAATGACACAGAAAGATGTGGAGGACATGTTTTCACGATTTGGACGCATCATCAACT
CCCGTGTACTTGTGGATCAGACAACAGGTTTGTCGAGAGGGGTTGCATTTATCCGGTTTGACAAAAGATC
AGAAGCAGAAGAGGCAATTACCAGTTTCAATGGCCATAAACCCCCAGGTTCTTCCGAACCCATAACAGTG
AAGTTTGCAGCCAATCCTAACCAGAATAAAAATGTGGCGCTGCTCTCTCAGCTGTATCACTCACCAGCTA
GACGATTTGGAGGGCCAGTTCATCATCAGGCACAAAGATTCAGGTTCTCCCCTATGGGTGTAGATCACAT
GACTGGGCTTTCTGGTGTAAATGTCCCAGGAAACGCATCTTCTGGCTGGTGCATCTTCATCTACAACCTT
GGTCAAGATGCTGATGAGGGAATCCTCTGGCAGATGTTTGGCCCCTTTGGTGCGGTTACCAATGTGAAAG
TTATTCGCGATTTCAACACCAACAAGTGCAAAGGTTTTGGTTTTGTGACCATGACAAACTATGAAGAAGC
CGCCATGGCCATAGCAAGTCTCAATGGCTACCGCCTGGGGGACAAAATCTTGCAGGTTTCCTTCAAAACC
AACAAGGCCCACAAAGGCGGCTCCGGCTCCTGCAGGCGAGCTCTCGAGCCAACCACTGAGGATCTGTACT
TTCAGAGCGATAACGATGGATCCGAAATCGGTACTGGCTTTCCATTCGACCCCCATTATGTGGAAGTCCT
GGGCGAGCGCATGCACTACGTCGATGTTGGTCCGCGCGATGGCACCCCTGTGCTGTTCCTGCACGGTAAC
CCGACCTCCTCCTACGTGTGGCGCAACATCATCCCGCATGTTGCACCGACCCATCGCTGCATTGCTCCAG
ACCTGATCGGTATGGGCAAATCCGACAAACCAGACCTGGGTTATTTCTTCGACGACCACGTCCGCTTCAT
GGATGCCTTCATCGAAGCCCTGGGTCTGGAAGAGGTCGTCCTGGTCATTCACGACTGGGGCTCCGCTCTG
GGTTTCCACTGGGCCAAGCGCAATCCAGAGCGCGTCAAAGGTATTGCATTTATGGAGTTCATCCGCCCTA
TCCCGACCTGGGACGAATGGCCAGAATTTGCCCGCGAGACCTTCCAGGCCTTCCGCACCACCGACGTCGG
CCGCAAGCTGATCATCGATCAGAACGTTTTTATCGAGGGTACGCTGCCGATGGGTGTCGTCCGCCCGCTG
ACTGAAGTCGAGATGGACCATTACCGCGAGCCGTTCCTGAATCCTGTTGACCGCGAGCCACTGTGGCGCT
TCCCAAACGAGCTGCCAATCGCCGGTGAGCCAGCGAACATCGTCGCGCTGGTCGAAGAATACATGGACTG
GCTGCACCAGTCCCCTGTCCCGAAGCTGCTGTTCTGGGGCACCCCAGGCGTTCTGATCCCACCGGCCGAA
GCCGCTCGCCTGGCCAAAAGCCTGCCTAACTGCAAGGCTGTGGACATCGGCCCGGGTCTGAATCTGCTGC
AAGAAGACAACCCGGACCTGATCGGCAGCGAGATCGCGCGCTGGCTGTCTACTCTGGAGATTTCCGGTCA
TCATCACCATCACCACTAATAGTCAACCGCTGAGCAATAACTAGCATAACCCCTTGGGGCCTCTAAACGG
GTCTTGAGGGGTTTTTTGCTGAAAGGAGGAACTATATCCGGTTCGCTTGCTGTCCATAAAACCGCCCAGT
CTAGCTATCGCCATGTAAGCCCACTGCAAGCTACCTGCTTTCTCTTTGCGCTTGCGTTTTCCCTTGTCCA
GATAGCCCAGTAGCTGACATTCATCCGGGGTCAGCACCGTTTCTGCGGACTGGCTTTCTACGTAATGGTT
TCTTAGACGTCAGGTGGCACTTTTCGGGGAAATGTGCGCGGAACCCCTATTTGTTTATTTTTCTAAATAC
ATTCAAATATGTATCCGCTCATGAGACAATAACCCTGATAAATGCTTCAATAATATTGAAAAAGGAAGAG
TATGAGTATTCAACATTTCCGTGTCGCCCTTATTCCCTTTTTTGCGGCATTTTGCCTTCCTGTTTTTGCT
CACCCAGAAACGCTGGTGAAAGTAAAAGATGCTGAAGATCAGTTGGGTGCACGAGTGGGTTACATCGAAC
TGGATCTCAACAGCGGTAAGATCCTTGAGAGTTTTCGCCCCGAAGAACGTTTTCCAATGATGAGCACTTT
CAAAGTTCTGCTATGTGGCGCGGTATTATCCCGTATTGACGCCGGGCAAGAGCAACTCGGTCGCCGCATA
CACTATTCTCAGAATGACTTGGTTGAGTACTCACCAGTCACAGAAAAGCATCTTACGGATGGCATGACAG
TAAGAGAATTATGCAGTGCTGCCATAACCATGAGTGATAACACTGCGGCCAACTTACTTCTGACAACTAT
CGGAGGACCGAAGGAGCTAACCGCTTTTTTGCACAACATGGGGGATCATGTAACTCGCCTTGATCGTTGG
GAACCGGAGCTGAATGAAGCCATACCAAACGACGAGCGTGACACCACGATGCCTGTAGCAATGGCAACAA
CGTTGCGCAAACTATTAACTGGCGAACTACTTACTCTAGCTTCCCGGCAACAATTAATAGACTGGATGGA
GGCGGATAAAGTTGCAGGACCACTTCTGCGCTCGGCCCTTCCGGCTGGCTGGTTTATTGCTGATAAATCT
GGAGCCGGTGAGCGTGGGTCTCGCGGTATCATTGCAGCACTGGGGCCAGATGGTAAGCCCTCCCGTATCG
TAGTTATCTACACGACGGGGAGTCAGGCAACTATGGATGAACGAAATAGACAGATCGCTGAGATAGGTGC
CTCACTGATTAAGCATTGGTAATTCGAAATGACCGACCAAGCGACGCCCAACCGGTATCAGCTCACTCAA
AGGCGGTAATACGGTTATCCACAGAATCAGGGGATAACGCAGGAAAGAACATGTGAGCAAAAGGCCAGCA
AAAGGCCAGGAACCGTAAAAAGGCCGCGTTGCTGGCGTTTTTCCATAGGCTCCGCCCCCCTGACGAGCAT
CACAAAAATCGACGCTCAAGTCAGAGGTGGCGAAACCCGACAGGACTATAAAGATACCAGGCGTTTCCCC
CTGGAAGCTCCCTCGTGCGCTCTCCTGTTCCGACCCTGCCGCTTACCGGATACCTGTCCGCCTTTCTCCC
TTCGGGAAGCGTGGCGCTTTCTCATAGCTCACGCTGTAGGTATCTCAGTTCGGTGTAGGTCGTTCGCTCC
AAGCTGGGCTGTGTGCACGAACCCCCCGTTCAGCCCGACCGCTGCGCCTTATCCGGTAACTATCGTCTTG
AGTCCAACCCGGTAAGACACGACTTATCGCCACTGGCAGCAGCCACTGGTAACAGGATTAGCAGAGCGAG
GTATGTAGGCGGTGCTACAGAGTTCTTGAAGTGGTGGCCTAACTACGGCTACACTAGAAGGACAGTATTT
GGTATCTGCGCTCTGCTGAAGCCAGTTACCTTCGGAAAAAGAGTTGGTAGCTCTTGATCCGGCAAACAAA
CCACCGCTGGTAGCGGTGGTTTTTTTGTTTGCAAGCAGCAGATTACGCGCAGAAAAAAAGGATTTCAAGA
AGATCCTTTGATCTTTTCTACGGGGTCTGACGCTCAGTGGAACGAAAACTCACGTTAAGGGCATATGATG
GTAGTGTGGGGTCTCCCCATGCGAGAGTAGGGAACTGCCAGGCATCAAATAAAACGAAAGGCTCAGTCGA
AAGACTGGGCCTTTCGTTTTATCTGTTGTTTGTCGGTGAACGCTCTCCTGAGTAGGACAAATCCGCCGGG
AGCGGATTTGAACGTTGCGAAGCAACGGCCCGGAGGGTGGCGGGCAGGAC
